Addgene plasmid #67662: mKate2-P2A-APEX2-TAPP1-PH
Purpose: Mammalian expression vector driving APEX2-TAPP1 (Human TAPP1-PH domain, [marks PI(3,4)P2] fused to EM peroxidase marker). Also contains bicistronially expressed cytoplasmic red reporter.
Depositing lab: Rob Parton. Depositing organization: University of Queensland, Institute for Molecular Bioscience. Publication: Modular Detection of GFP-Labeled Proteins for Rapid Screening by Electron Microscopy in Cells and Organisms. Ariotti N, Hall TE, Rae J, Ferguson C, McMahon KA, Martel N, Webb RE, Webb RI, Teasdale RD, Parton RG. Dev Cell. 2015 Nov 23;35(4):513-25. doi: 10.1016/j.devcel.2015.10.016. Epub 2015 Nov 12. PubMed 26585296.
Backbone
  Vector backbone: pCSDEST2
  Vector type: Mammalian Expression
Growth in bacteria
  Bacterial resistance: Ampicillin, 100 μg/mL
  Growth temperature: 37°C
  Growth strain: DH5alpha
  Copy number: High Copy
Gene/Insert
  Gene/Insert name: mKate2-P2A-APEX2-TAPP1-PH
  Species: Synthetic
  Promoter: CMV
  Cloning method: Gateway Cloning
  Sequencing primers: 5′ SP6; 3′ T3
Terms and licenses: Academic/Nonprofit Terms; Industry Terms: Not Available to Industry
How to cite: mKate2-P2A-APEX2-TAPP1-PH was a gift from Rob Parton (Addgene plasmid # 67662 ; http://n2t.net/addgene:67662 ; RRID:Addgene_67662)
