[The description below was written by a language model from this plasmid's Addgene catalogue record and pLannotate feature annotations shown in this document.]
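Description:
mKate2-P2A-APEX2-TAPP1-PH is a 6,082 bp mammalian expression plasmid built on the pCSDEST2 destination backbone by multisite Gateway recombination, as shown by the attB1, attB2 and attB3 sites that flank and separate the insert modules. It is propagated in E. coli as a high-copy plasmid through a ColE1/pUC-type origin and selected with ampicillin via the β-lactamase gene. An f1 origin and remnants of the lac region (lac promoter/operator and short lacI and lacZα fragments) are also carried in the backbone.

Expression is driven by a CMV promoter, annotated as the simian cytomegalovirus IE94 enhancer/promoter, which reads across the plasmid origin into the insert and is terminated by an SV40 polyadenylation signal. The open reading frame begins with the red fluorescent protein mKate2. According to the construct name it is followed by a P2A ribosome-skipping peptide; this is not annotated separately but would fit the gap between mKate2 and APEX2. Next come the engineered soybean ascorbate peroxidase APEX2 and, across the attB2 site, a fragment of human PLEKHA1 (TAPP1) corresponding to its PH domain. The 2A element allows a single transcript to yield free cytoplasmic mKate2, which marks transfected cells, and a separate APEX2-TAPP1-PH fusion. Because this PH domain binds phosphatidylinositol 3,4-bisphosphate specifically, the fusion directs the peroxidase to PI(3,4)P2-containing membranes, where APEX2 can generate an electron-dense reaction product for electron microscopy. SP6, T7 (partial) and T3 phage promoters flank the cassette; SP6 and T3 are the listed sequencing primer sites. The plasmid thus serves as a genetically encoded EM probe for PI(3,4)P2 localisation.
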