Features (pLannotate 1.2.2; 20 found; start..end, strand, type, name):
     35..53      +  promoter       SP6 promoter: promoter for bacteriophage SP6 RNA polymerase
    108..132     +  protein_bind   attB1: mutant version of attB; recombination site for the Gateway® BP reaction BP Clonase™
    139..834     +  CDS            mKate2: mKate2 is a basic (constitutively fluorescent) red fluorescent protein published in 2009, derived from Entacmaea quadricolor. It is reported to be a rapidly-maturing monomer with moderate acid sensitivity.
    924..1671    +  CDS            APEX2 (fragment): soybean ascorbate peroxidase, engineered to serve as a monomeric tag for electron microscopy and live-cell proteomics (Lam et al., 2015) more active than the original APEX due to the A134P mutation
   1676..1700    -  protein_bind   attB2: mutant version of attB; recombination site for the Gateway® BP reaction BP Clonase™
   1702..2067    +  CDS            PLEKHA1 (fragment): PKHA1_HUMAN - Also known as TAPP1. Experimental evidence at protein level: Swiss-Prot protein existence level 1. Binds specifically to phosphatidylinositol 3,4-diphosphate (PtdIns3,4P2), but not to other phosphoinositides. May recruit other proteins to the plasma membrane. From Homo sapiens (Human).
   2071..2091    -  protein_bind   attB3: mutant version of attB; core recombination site for the Gateway® BP reaction BP Clonase™
   2109..2126    -  promoter       T7 promoter (fragment): promoter for bacteriophage T7 RNA polymerase
   2131..2265    -  polyA_signal   SV40 poly(A) signal: SV40 polyadenylation signal
   2378..2396    -  promoter       T3 promoter: promoter for bacteriophage T3 RNA polymerase
   2441..2457    -  protein_bind   lac operator: The lac repressor binds to the lac operator to inhibit transcription in E. coli. This inhibition can be relieved by adding lactose or isopropyl-β-D-thiogalactopyranoside (IPTG). lac repressor encoded by lacI
   2465..2495    -  promoter       lac promoter: promoter for the E. coli lac operon
   2510..2531    -  protein_bind   CAP binding site: CAP binding activates transcription in the presence of cAMP. E. coli catabolite activator protein
   2544..2636    -  CDS            lacI (fragment): lac repressor; lacI; The lac repressor binds to the lac operator to inhibit transcription in E. coli. This inhibition can be relieved by adding lactose or isopropyl-β-D-thiogalactopyranoside (IPTG).
   2819..3407    -  rep_origin     ori: high-copy-number ColE1/pMB1/pBR322/pUC origin of replication
   3578..4438    -  CDS            AmpR: β-lactamase; bla; confers resistance to ampicillin, carbenicillin, and related antibiotics
   4439..4543    -  promoter       AmpR promoter: bla
   4596..5024    -  rep_origin     f1 ori (sequence partly withheld): f1 bacteriophage origin of replication; arrow indicates direction of (+) strand synthesis
   5029..5095    -  CDS            lacZα (fragment): LacZα fragment of β-galactosidase; lacZ fragment
   5098..6082    +  promoter       CMV IE94 promoter: enhancer/promoter region of simian cytomegalovirus major immediate early transcription unit IE94
>Addgene plasmid #67662 | mKate2-P2A-APEX2-TAPP1-PH | depositor full sequence | sequence record 117187 | mKate2-P2A-APEX2-TAPP1-PH sequence 6082 bps
CGCCATTCTGCCTGGGGACGTCGGAGCAAGCTTGATTTAGGTGACACTATAGAATACAAGCTACTTGTTC
TTTTTGCAGGATCCCATCGATTCGAATTCAAGGATCAACAAGTTTGTACAAAAAAGCAGGCTGCCACCAT
GGTGAGCGAGCTGATTAAGGAGAACATGCACATGAAGCTGTACATGGAGGGCACCGTGAACAACCACCAC
TTCAAGTGCACATCCGAGGGCGAAGGCAAGCCCTACGAGGGCACCCAGACCATGAGAATCAAGGCGGTCG
AGGGCGGCCCTCTCCCCTTCGCCTTCGACATCCTGGCTACCAGCTTCATGTACGGCAGCAAAACCTTCAT
CAACCACACCCAGGGCATCCCCGACTTCTTTAAGCAGTCCTTCCCCGAGGGCTTCACATGGGAGAGAGTC
ACCACATACGAAGACGGGGGCGTGCTGACCGCTACCCAGGACACCAGCCTCCAGGACGGCTGCCTCATCT
ACAACGTCAAGATCAGAGGGGTGAACTTCCCATCCAACGGCCCTGTGATGCAGAAGAAAACACTCGGCTG
GGAGGCCTCCACCGAGACCCTGTACCCCGCTGACGGCGGCCTGGAAGGCAGAGCCGACATGGCCCTGAAG
CTCGTGGGCGGGGGCCACCTGATCTGCAACTTGAAGACCACATACAGATCCAAGAAACCCGCTAAGAACC
TCAAGATGCCCGGCGTCTACTATGTGGACAGAAGACTGGAAAGAATCAAGGAGGCCGACAAAGAGACCTA
CGTCGAGCAGCACGAGGTGGCTGTGGCCAGATACTGCGACCTCCCTAGCAAACTGGGGCACAGACCTAGG
GGCAGCGGCGCCACCAACTTCAGCCTGCTGAAGCAGGCCGGCGACGTGGAGGAGAACCCCGGCCCCGCCC
CCGGCAGCCTCGAGGGAAAGTCTTACCCAACTGTGAGTGCTGATTACCAGGACGCCGTTGAGAAGGCGAA
GAAGAAGCTCAGAGGCTTCATCGCTGAGAAGAGATGCGCTCCTCTAATGCTCCGTTTGGCATTCCACTCT
GCTGGAACCTTTGACAAGGGCACGAAGACCGGTGGACCCTTCGGAACCATCAAGCACCCTGCCGAACTGG
CTCACAGCGCTAACAACGGTCTTGACATCGCTGTTAGGCTTTTGGAGCCACTCAAGGCGGAGTTCCCTAT
TTTGAGCTACGCCGATTTCTACCAGTTGGCTGGCGTTGTTGCCGTTGAGGTCACGGGTGGACCTAAGGTT
CCATTCCACCCTGGAAGAGAGGACAAGCCTGAGCCACCACCAGAGGGTCGCTTGCCCGATCCCACTAAGG
GTTCTGACCATTTGAGAGATGTGTTTGGCAAAGCTATGGGGCTTACTGACCAAGATATCGTTGCTCTATC
TGGGGGTCACACTATTGGAGCTGCACACAAGGAGCGTTCTGGATTTGAGGGTCCCTGGACCTCTAATCCT
CTTATTTTCGACAACTCATACTTCACGGAGTTGTTGAGTGGTGAGAAGGAAGGTCTCCTTCAGCTACCTT
CTGACAAGGCTCTTTTGTCTGACCCTGTATTCCGCCCTCTCGTTGACAAATATGCAGCGGACGAAGATGC
CTTCTTTGCTGATTACGCTGAGGCTCACCAAAAGCTTTCCGAGCTTGGGTTTGCTGATGCCGTCGACCCA
GCTTTCTTGTACAAAGTGGTGTTTACTCCTAAACCACCTCAAGATAGTGCGGTTATCAAAGCTGGATATT
GTGTAAAACAAGGAGCAGTGATGAAAAACTGGAAGAGAAGATATTTTCAATTGGATGAAAACACAATAGG
CTACTTCAAATCTGAACTGGAAAAGGAACCTCTTCGCGTAATACCACTTAAAGAGGTTCATAAAGTCCAG
GAATGTAAGCAAAGCGACATAATGATGAGGGACAACCTCTTTGAAATTGTAACAACGTCTCGAACTTTCT
ATGTGCAGGCTGATAGCCCTGAAGAGATGCACAGTTGGATTAAAGCAGTCTCTGGCGCCATTGTAGCACA
GCGGGGTCCCGGCAGATCTGCGTCTTCTGAGCATCCCTGACAACTTTATTATACATAGTTGCACTCGAGC
CTCTAGAACTATAGTGAGTCGTATTACGTAGATCCAGACATGATAAGATACATTGATGAGTTTGGACAAA
CCACAACTAGAATGCAGTGAAAAAAATGCTTTATTTGTGAAATTTGTGATGCTATTGCTTTATTTGTAAC
CATTATAAGCTGCAATAAACAAGTTAACAACAACAATTGCATTCATTTTATGTTTCAGGTTCAGGGGGAG
GTGTGGGAGGTTTTTTAATTCGCGGCCGCGGCGCCAATGCATTGGGCCCGGTACCCAGCTTTTGTTCCCT
TTAGTGAGGGTTAATTGCGCGCTTGGCGTAATCATGGTCATAGCTGTTTCCTGTGTGAAATTGTTATCCG
CTCACAATTCCACACAACATACGAGCCGGAAGCATAAAGTGTAAAGCCTGGGGTGCCTAATGAGTGAGCT
AACTCACATTAATTGCGTTGCGCTCACTGCCCGCTTTCCAGTCGGGAAACCTGTCGTGCCAGCTGCATTA
ATGAATCGGCCAACGCGCGGGGAGAGGCGGTTTGCGTATTGGGCGCTCTTCCGCTTCCTCGCTCACTGAC
TCGCTGCGCTCGGTCGTTCGGCTGCGGCGAGCGGTATCAGCTCACTCAAAGGCGGTAATACGGTTATCCA
CAGAATCAGGGGATAACGCAGGAAAGAACATGTGAGCAAAAGGCCAGCAAAAGGCCAGGAACCGTAAAAA
GGCCGCGTTGCTGGCGTTTTTCCATAGGCTCCGCCCCCCTGACGAGCATCACAAAAATCGACGCTCAAGT
CAGAGGTGGCGAAACCCGACAGGACTATAAAGATACCAGGCGTTTCCCCCTGGAAGCTCCCTCGTGCGCT
CTCCTGTTCCGACCCTGCCGCTTACCGGATACCTGTCCGCCTTTCTCCCTTCGGGAAGCGTGGCGCTTTC
TCATAGCTCACGCTGTAGGTATCTCAGTTCGGTGTAGGTCGTTCGCTCCAAGCTGGGCTGTGTGCACGAA
CCCCCCGTTCAGCCCGACCGCTGCGCCTTATCCGGTAACTATCGTCTTGAGTCCAACCCGGTAAGACACG
ACTTATCGCCACTGGCAGCAGCCACTGGTAACAGGATTAGCAGAGCGAGGTATGTAGGCGGTGCTACAGA
GTTCTTGAAGTGGTGGCCTAACTACGGCTACACTAGAAGGACAGTATTTGGTATCTGCGCTCTGCTGAAG
CCAGTTACCTTCGGAAAAAGAGTTGGTAGCTCTTGATCCGGCAAACAAACCACCGCTGGTAGCGGTGGTT
TTTTTGTTTGCAAGCAGCAGATTACGCGCAGAAAAAAAGGATCTCAAGAAGATCCTTTGATCTTTTCTAC
GGGGTCTGACGCTCAGTGGAACGAAAACTCACGTTAAGGGATTTTGGTCATGAGATTATCAAAAAGGATC
TTCACCTAGATCCTTTTAAATTAAAAATGAAGTTTTAAATCAATCTAAAGTATATATGAGTAAACTTGGT
CTGACAGTTACCAATGCTTAATCAGTGAGGCACCTATCTCAGCGATCTGTCTATTTCGTTCATCCATAGT
TGCCTGACTCCCCGTCGTGTAGATAACTACGATACGGGAGGGCTTACCATCTGGCCCCAGTGCTGCAATG
ATACCGCGAGACCCACGCTCACCGGCTCCAGATTTATCAGCAATAAACCAGCCAGCCGGAAGGGCCGAGC
GCAGAAGTGGTCCTGCAACTTTATCCGCCTCCATCCAGTCTATTAATTGTTGCCGGGAAGCTAGAGTAAG
TAGTTCGCCAGTTAATAGTTTGCGCAACGTTGTTGCCATTGCTACAGGCATCGTGGTGTCACGCTCGTCG
TTTGGTATGGCTTCATTCAGCTCCGGTTCCCAACGATCAAGGCGAGTTACATGATCCCCCATGTTGTGCA
AAAAAGCGGTTAGCTCCTTCGGTCCTCCGATCGTTGTCAGAAGTAAGTTGGCCGCAGTGTTATCACTCAT
GGTTATGGCAGCACTGCATAATTCTCTTACTGTCATGCCATCCGTAAGATGCTTTTCTGTGACTGGTGAG
TACTCAACCAAGTCATTCTGAGAATAGTGTATGCGGCGACCGAGTTGCTCTTGCCCGGCGTCAATACGGG
ATAATACCGCGCCACATAGCAGAACTTTAAAAGTGCTCATCATTGGAAAACGTTCTTCGGGGCGAAAACT
CTCAAGGATCTTACCGCTGTTGAGATCCAGTTCGATGTAACCCACTCGTGCACCCAACTGATCTTCAGCA
TCTTTTACTTTCACCAGCGTTTCTGGGTGAGCAAAAACAGGAAGGCAAAATGCCGCAAAAAAGGGAATAA
GGGCGACACGGAAATGTTGAATACTCATACTCTTCCTTTTTCAATATTATTGAAGCATTTATCAGGGTTA
TTGTCTCATGAGCGGATACATATTTGAATGTATTTAGAAAAATAAACAAATAGGGGTTCCGCGCACATTT
CCCCGAAAAGTGCCACCTAAATTGTAAGCGTTAATATTTTGTTAAAATTCGCGTTAAATTTTTGTTAAAT
CAGCTCATTTTTTAACCAATAGGCCGAAATCGGCAAAATCCCTTATAAATCAAAAGAATAGACCGAGATA
GGGT
[37 nt withheld, positions 4695-4731]
AAAGAACGTGGACTCCAACGTCAAAGG
[49 nt withheld, positions 4759-4807]
T
[91 nt withheld, positions 4809-4899]
G
[124 nt withheld, positions 4901-5024]
CCCATTCGCCATTCAGGCTGCGCAACTGTTGGGAAGGGCGATCGGTGCGGGCCTCTTCGCTATTACGCCA
GTCGACCATAGCCAATTCAATATGGCGTATATGGACTCATGCCAATTCAATATGGTGGATCTGGACCTGT
GCCAATTCAATATGGCGTATATGGACTCGTGCCAATTCAATATGGTGGATCTGGACCCCAGCCAATTCAA
TATGGCGGACTTGGCACCATGCCAATTCAATATGGCGGACTTGGCACTGTGCCAACTGGGGAGGGGTCTA
CTTGGCACGGTGCCAAGTTTGAGGAGGGGTCTTGGCCCTGTGCCAAGTCCGCCATATTGAATTGGCATGG
TGCCAATAATGGCGGCCATATTGGCTATATGCCAGGATCAATATATAGGCAATATCCAATATGGCCCTAT
GCCAATATGGCTATTGGCCAGGTTCAATACTATGTATTGGCCCTATGCCATATAGTATTCCATATATGGG
TTTTCCTATTGACGTAGATAGCCCCTCCCAATGGGCGGTCCCATATACCATATATGGGGCTTCCTAATAC
CGCCCATAGCCACTCCCCCATTGACGTCAATGGTCTCTATATATGGTCTTTCCTATTGACGTCATATGGG
CGGTCCTATTGACGTATATGGCGCCTCCCCCATTGACGTCAATTACGGTAAATGGCCCGCCTGGCTCAAT
GCCCATTGACGTCAATAGGACCACCCACCATTGACGTCAATGGGATGGCTCATTGCCCATTCATATCCGT
TCTCACGCCCCCTATTGACGTCAATGACGGTAAATGGCCCACTTGGCAGTACATCAATATCTATTAATAG
TAACTTGGCAAGTACATTACTATTGGAAGGACGCCAGGGTACATTGGCAGTACTCCCATTGACGTCAATG
GCGGTAAATGGCCCGCGATGGCTGCCAAGTACATCCCCATTGACGTCAATGGGGAGGGGCAATGACGCAA
ATGGGCGTTCCATTGACGTAAATGGGCGGTAGGCGTGCCTAATGGGAGGTCTATATAAGCAATGCTCGTT
TAGGGAAC
