>Addgene plasmid #67662 | mKate2-P2A-APEX2-TAPP1-PH | addgene partial sequence | sequence record 130219 | CMV-F 5'-CGCAAATGGGCGGTAGGCGTG-3'
ACCGCCATTCTGCCTGGGGACGTCGGAGCAAGCTTGATTTAGGTGACACTATAGAATACAAGCTACTTGT
TCTTTTTGCAGGATCCCATCGATTCGAATTCAAGGATCAACAAGTTTGTACAAAAAAGCAGGCTGCCACC
ATGGTGAGCGAGCTGATTAAGGAGAACATGCACATGAAGCTGTACATGGAGGGCACCGTGAACAACCACC
ACTTCAAGTGCACATCCGAGGGCGAAGGCAAGCCCTACGAGGGCACCCAGACCATGAGAATCAAGGCGGT
CGAGGGCGGCCCTCTCCCCTTCGCCTTCGACATCCTGGCTACCAGCTTCATGTACGGCAGCAAAACCTTC
ATCAACCACACCCAGGGCATCCCCGACTTCTTTAAGCAGTCCTTCCCCGAGGGCTTCACATGGGAGAGAG
TCACCACATACGAAGACGGGGGCGTGCTGACCGCTACCCAGGACACCAGCCTCCAGGACGGCTGCCTCAT
CTACAACGTCAAGATCAGAGGGGTGAACTTCCCATCCAACGGCCCTGTGATGCAGAAGAAAACACTCGGC
TGGGAGGCCTCCACCGAGACCCTGTACCCCGCTGACGGCGGCCTGGAAGGCAGAGCCGACATGGCCCTGA
AGCTCGTGGGCGGGGGCCACCTGATCTGCAACTTGAAGACCACATACAGATCCAAGAAACCCGCTAAGAA
CCTCAAGATGCCCGGCGTCTACTATGTGGACAGAAGACTGGAAAGAATCAAGGAGGCCGACAAAGAGACC
TACGTCGAGCAGCACGAGGTGGCTGTGGCCAGATACTGCGACCTCC
