>Addgene plasmid #67662 | mKate2-P2A-APEX2-TAPP1-PH | addgene partial sequence | sequence record 130392 | EBV-rev 5'-GTGGTTTGTCCAAACTCATC-3'
CGACTCACTATAGTTCTAGAGGCTCGAGTGCAACTATGTATAATAAAGTTGTCAGGGATGCTCAGAAGAC
GCAGATCTGCCGGGACCCCGCTGTGCTACAATGGCGCCAGAGACTGCTTTAATCCAACTGTGCATCTCTT
CAGGGCTATCAGCCTGCACATAGAAAGTTCGAGACGTTGTTACAATTTCAAAGAGGTTGTCCCTCATCAT
TATGTCGCTTTGCTTACATTCCTGGACTTTATGAACCTCTTTAAGTGGTATTACGCGAAGAGGTTCCTTT
TCCAGTTCAGATTTGAAGTAGCCTATTGTGTTTTCATCCAATTGAAAATATCTTCTCTTCCAGTTTTTCA
TCACTGCTCCTTGTTTTACACAATATCCAGCTTTGATAACCGCACTATCTTGAGGTGGTTTAGGAGTAAA
CACCACTTTGTACAAGAAAGCTGGGTCGACGGCATCAGCAAACCCAAGCTCGGAAAGCTTTTGGTGAGCC
TCAGCGTAATCAGCAAAGAAGGCATCTTCGTCCGCTGCATATTTGTCAACGAGAGGGCGGAATACAGGGT
CAGACAAAAGAGCCTTGTCAGAAGGTAGCTGAAGGAGACCTTCCTTCTCACCACTCAACAACTCCGTGAA
GTATGAGTTGTCGAAAATAAGAGGATTAGAGGTCCAGGGACCCTCAAATCCAGAACGCTCCTTGTGTGCA
GCTCCAATAGTGTGACCCCCAGATAGAGCAACGATATCTTGGTCAGTAAGCCCCATAGCTTTGCCAAACA
CATCTCTCAAATGGTCAGAACCCTTAGTGGGATCGGGCAAGCGACCCTCTGGTGGTGGCTCAGGCTTGTC
CTCTCTTCCAGG
